Addgene plasmid #65733: pet23a_RBPMS_20_101
Purpose: plasmid for bacterial overexpression of RBPMS
Depositing lab: Thomas Tuschl. Depositing organization: Rockefeller University. Publication: Identification of the RNA recognition element of the RBPMS family of RNA-binding proteins and their transcriptome-wide mRNA targets. Farazi TA, Leonhardt CS, Mukherjee N, Mihailovic A, Li S, Max KE, Meyer C, Yamaji M, Cekan P, Jacobs NC, Gerstberger S, Bognanni C, Larsson E, Ohler U, Tuschl T. RNA. 2014 Jul;20(7):1090-102. doi: 10.1261/rna.045005.114. Epub 2014 May 23. PubMed 24860013.
Backbone
  Vector backbone: pet23a
  Backbone manufacturer: Novagen
  Backbone size w/o insert (bp): 3626
  Vector type: Bacterial Expression
Growth in bacteria
  Bacterial resistance: Ampicillin, 100 μg/mL
  Growth temperature: 37°C
  Growth strain: Top10
  Copy number: Unknown
Gene/Insert
  Gene/Insert name: RBPMS
  Species: H. sapiens (human)
  Mutation: deletion construct encoding amino acids 20-101
  GenBank ID: NM_001008710
  Entrez Gene: RBPMS (a.k.a. HERMES)
  Promoter: T7
  Tag / fusion protein: His Tag (C terminal on backbone)
  Cloning method: Restriction Enzyme; 5′ cloning site SalI (not destroyed); 3′ cloning site NotI (not destroyed)
  Sequencing primers: 5′ T7_promoter_primer; 3′ T7_Terminal_Primer
Terms and licenses: Academic/Nonprofit Terms; Industry Terms: Not Available to Industry
How to cite: pet23a_RBPMS_20_101 was a gift from Thomas Tuschl (Addgene plasmid # 65733 ; http://n2t.net/addgene:65733 ; RRID:Addgene_65733)
