[The description below was written by a language model from this plasmid's Addgene catalogue record and pLannotate feature annotations shown in this document.]
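Description:
pet23a_RBPMS_20_101 is a bacterial expression plasmid built on the Novagen pET-23a backbone for overproducing a truncated form of the human RNA-binding protein RBPMS (also known as HERMES) in E. coli. The insert is a deletion construct encoding amino acids 20–101 of RBPMS, cloned between SalI and NotI sites that both remain intact. The full depositor sequence is 3,908 nt. The plasmid replicates from a ColE1/pMB1-type origin, with the pBR322-derived bom and rop elements also annotated. It is selected with ampicillin through the β-lactamase gene and its own promoter, and an f1 origin is present for single-stranded DNA production. The record lists copy number as unknown.

Expression is driven by a bacteriophage T7 promoter, so transcription requires a host that supplies T7 RNA polymerase. No lac operator is annotated in the feature table. Downstream lie the efficient T7 gene 10 ribosome binding site and the T7 tag (gene 10 leader), which begins the open reading frame ahead of the RBPMS fragment. The coding region continues into a backbone-encoded C-terminal His tag for metal-affinity purification, and a T7 terminator closes the cassette. The His tag is annotated as a fragment of a 9xHis feature and spans 18 nt, consistent with six histidines.

The automated annotation labels the insert as an RBPMS2 fragment. This probably reflects sequence similarity between the paralogues, since the catalogue entry identifies the gene as RBPMS. The short "SET1" and YPB1 hits likewise appear to be backbone-derived matches rather than intended features. The stated purpose is bacterial overexpression of RBPMS, and the associated study concerns the RNA recognition element and mRNA targets of the RBPMS family.
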