Features (pLannotate 1.2.2; 14 found; start..end, strand, type, name):
     12..467     +  rep_origin     f1 ori (sequence partly withheld): f1 bacteriophage origin of replication; arrow indicates direction of (+) strand synthesis
    494..598     +  promoter       AmpR promoter: bla
    599..1459    +  CDS            AmpR: β-lactamase; bla; confers resistance to ampicillin, carbenicillin, and related antibiotics
   1630..2218    +  rep_origin     ori: high-copy-number ColE1/pMB1/pBR322/pUC origin of replication
   2404..2546    -  misc_feature   bom: basis of mobility region from pBR322
   2648..2839    -  CDS            rop: Rop protein, which maintains plasmids at low copy number; rop
   2856..3236    +  CDS            YPB1_ECOLX: Protein predicted: Swiss-Prot protein existence level 4. From Escherichia coli.
   3348..3366    +  promoter       T7 promoter: promoter for bacteriophage T7 RNA polymerase
   3398..3420    +  RBS            RBS: efficient ribosome binding site from bacteriophage T7 gene 10 (Olins and Rangwala, 1989)
   3428..3460    +  CDS            T7 tag (gene 10 leader): leader peptide from bacteriophage T7 gene 10 promotes efficient translation in E. coli
   3446..3739    +  CDS            RBPMS2 (fragment): RBPS2_HUMAN - Experimental evidence at protein level: Swiss-Prot protein existence level 1. RNA-binding protein involved in the regulation of smooth muscle cell differentiation and proliferation in the gastrointestinal system (PubMed:25064856). Binds NOG mRNA, the major inhibitor of the bone morphogenetic protein (BMP) pathway. Mediates an increase of NOG mRNA levels, thereby contributing to the negative regulation of BMP signaling pathway and promoting reversible dedifferentiation and proliferation of smooth muscle cells (By similarity). From Homo sapiens (Human).
   3752..3769    +  CDS            9xHis (fragment): 9xHis affinity tag
   3779..3828    +  CDS            SET1 (fragment): solubility-enhancement tag derived from T7 phage gene 10B
   3836..3883    +  terminator     T7 terminator: transcription terminator for bacteriophage T7 RNA polymerase
>Addgene plasmid #65733 | pet23a_RBPMS_20_101 | depositor full sequence | sequence record 111780 | pet23a_RBPMS_20_101 sequence 3908 bps
TGGCGAATGGG
[124 nt withheld, positions 12-135]
C
[91 nt withheld, positions 137-227]
A
[49 nt withheld, positions 229-277]
CCTTTGACGTTGGAGTCCACGTTCTTT
[37 nt withheld, positions 305-341]
ACCCTATCTCGGTCTATTCTTTTGATTTATAAGGGATTTTGCCGATTTCGGCCTATTGGTTAAAAAATGA
GCTGATTTAACAAAAATTTAACGCGAATTTTAACAAAATATTAACGTTTACAATTTCAGGTGGCACTTTT
CGGGGAAATGTGCGCGGAACCCCTATTTGTTTATTTTTCTAAATACATTCAAATATGTATCCGCTCATGA
GACAATAACCCTGATAAATGCTTCAATAATATTGAAAAAGGAAGAGTATGAGTATTCAACATTTCCGTGT
CGCCCTTATTCCCTTTTTTGCGGCATTTTGCCTTCCTGTTTTTGCTCACCCAGAAACGCTGGTGAAAGTA
AAAGATGCTGAAGATCAGTTGGGTGCACGAGTGGGTTACATCGAACTGGATCTCAACAGCGGTAAGATCC
TTGAGAGTTTTCGCCCCGAAGAACGTTTTCCAATGATGAGCACTTTTAAAGTTCTGCTATGTGGCGCGGT
ATTATCCCGTATTGACGCCGGGCAAGAGCAACTCGGTCGCCGCATACACTATTCTCAGAATGACTTGGTT
GAGTACTCACCAGTCACAGAAAAGCATCTTACGGATGGCATGACAGTAAGAGAATTATGCAGTGCTGCCA
TAACCATGAGTGATAACACTGCGGCCAACTTACTTCTGACAACGATCGGAGGACCGAAGGAGCTAACCGC
TTTTTTGCACAACATGGGGGATCATGTAACTCGCCTTGATCGTTGGGAACCGGAGCTGAATGAAGCCATA
CCAAACGACGAGCGTGACACCACGATGCCTGCAGCAATGGCAACAACGTTGCGCAAACTATTAACTGGCG
AACTACTTACTCTAGCTTCCCGGCAACAATTAATAGACTGGATGGAGGCGGATAAAGTTGCAGGACCACT
TCTGCGCTCGGCCCTTCCGGCTGGCTGGTTTATTGCTGATAAATCTGGAGCCGGTGAGCGTGGGTCTCGC
GGTATCATTGCAGCACTGGGGCCAGATGGTAAGCCCTCCCGTATCGTAGTTATCTACACGACGGGGAGTC
AGGCAACTATGGATGAACGAAATAGACAGATCGCTGAGATAGGTGCCTCACTGATTAAGCATTGGTAACT
GTCAGACCAAGTTTACTCATATATACTTTAGATTGATTTAAAACTTCATTTTTAATTTAAAAGGATCTAG
GTGAAGATCCTTTTTGATAATCTCATGACCAAAATCCCTTAACGTGAGTTTTCGTTCCACTGAGCGTCAG
ACCCCGTAGAAAAGATCAAAGGATCTTCTTGAGATCCTTTTTTTCTGCGCGTAATCTGCTGCTTGCAAAC
AAAAAAACCACCGCTACCAGCGGTGGTTTGTTTGCCGGATCAAGAGCTACCAACTCTTTTTCCGAAGGTA
ACTGGCTTCAGCAGAGCGCAGATACCAAATACTGTCCTTCTAGTGTAGCCGTAGTTAGGCCACCACTTCA
AGAACTCTGTAGCACCGCCTACATACCTCGCTCTGCTAATCCTGTTACCAGTGGCTGCTGCCAGTGGCGA
TAAGTCGTGTCTTACCGGGTTGGACTCAAGACGATAGTTACCGGATAAGGCGCAGCGGTCGGGCTGAACG
GGGGGTTCGTGCACACAGCCCAGCTTGGAGCGAACGACCTACACCGAACTGAGATACCTACAGCGTGAGC
TATGAGAAAGCGCCACGCTTCCCGAAGGGAGAAAGGCGGACAGGTATCCGGTAAGCGGCAGGGTCGGAAC
AGGAGAGCGCACGAGGGAGCTTCCAGGGGGAAACGCCTGGTATCTTTATAGTCCTGTCGGGTTTCGCCAC
CTCTGACTTGAGCGTCGATTTTTGTGATGCTCGTCAGGGGGGCGGAGCCTATGGAAAAACGCCAGCAACG
CGGCCTTTTTACGGTTCCTGGCCTTTTGCTGGCCTTTTGCTCACATGTTCTTTCCTGCGTTATCCCCTGA
TTCTGTGGATAACCGTATTACCGCCTTTGAGTGAGCTGATACCGCTCGCCGCAGCCGAACGACCGAGCGC
AGCGAGTCAGTGAGCGAGGAAGCGGAAGAGCGCCTGATGCGGTATTTTCTCCTTACGCATCTGTGCGGTA
TTTCACACCGCATATATGGTGCACTCTCAGTACAATCTGCTCTGATGCCGCATAGTTAAGCCAGTATACA
CTCCGCTATCGCTACGTGACTGGGTCATGGCTGCGCCCCGACACCCGCCAACACCCGCTGACGCGCCCTG
ACGGGCTTGTCTGCTCCCGGCATCCGCTTACAGACAAGCTGTGACCGTCTCCGGGAGCTGCATGTGTCAG
AGGTTTTCACCGTCATCACCGAAACGCGCGAGGCAGCTGCGGTAAAGCTCATCAGCGTGGTCGTGAAGCG
ATTCACAGATGTCTGCCTGTTCATCCGCGTCCAGCTCGTTGAGTTTCTCCAGAAGCGTTAATGTCTGGCT
TCTGATAAAGCGGGCCATGTTAAGGGCGGTTTTTTCCTGTTTGGTCACTGATGCCTCCGTGTAAGGGGGA
TTTCTGTTCATGGGGGTAATGATACCGATGAAACGAGAGAGGATGCTCACGATACGGGTTACTGATGATG
AACATGCCCGGTTACTGGAACGTTGTGAGGGTAAACAACTGGCGGTATGGATGCGGCGGGACCAGAGAAA
AATCACTCAGGGTCAATGCCAGCGCTTCGTTAATACAGATGTAGGTGTTCCACAGGGTAGCCAGCAGCAT
CCTGCGATGCAGATCCGGAACATAATGGTGCAGGGCGCTGACTTCCGCGTTTCCAGACTTTACGAAACAC
GGAAACCGAAGACCATTCATGTTGTTGCTCAGGTCGCAGACGTTTTGCAGCAGCAGTCGCTTCACGTTCG
CTCGCGTATCGGTGATTCATTCTGCTAACCAGTAAGGCAACCCCGCCAGCCTAGCCGGGTCCTCAACGAC
AGGAGCACGATCATGCGCACCCGTGGCCAGGACCCAACGCTGCCCGAGATCTCGATCCCGCGAAATTAAT
ACGACTCACTATAGGGAGACCACAACGGTTTCCCTCTAGAAATAATTTTGTTTAACTTTAAGAAGGAGAT
ATACATATGGCTAGCATGACTGGTGGACAGCAAATGGGTCGCGGATCCGAATTCGAGCTCCGTCGACCCA
TGGAGGAGGAGGTCCGGACCCTATTTGTCAGTGGCCTTCCTCTGGATATCAAACCTCGGGAGCTCTATCT
GCTTTTCAGACCATTTAAGGGCTATGAGGGTTCTCTTATAAAGCTCACATCTAAACAGCCTGTAGGTTTT
GTCAGTTTTGACAGTCGCTCAGAAGCAGAGGCTGCAAAGAATGCTTTGAATGGCATCCGCTTCGATCCTG
AAATTCCGCAAACACTACGACTAGAGTTTGCTAAGGCGGCCGCACTCGAGCACCACCACCACCACCACTG
AGATCCGGCTGCTAACAAAGCCCGAAAGGAAGCTGAGTTGGCTGCTGCCACCGCTGAGCAATAACTAGCA
TAACCCCTTGGGGCCTCTAAACGGGTCTTGAGGGGTTTTTTGCTGAAAGGAGGAACTATATCCGGAT
