>Addgene plasmid #65733 | pet23a_RBPMS_20_101 | addgene partial sequence | sequence record 116439 | T7term 5'-GCTAGTTATTGCTCAGCGG-3'
GCAGCCGGATCTCAGTGGTGGTGGTGGTGGTGCTCGAGTGCGGCCGCCTTAGCAAACTCTAGTCGTAGTG
TTTGCGGAATTTCAGGATCGAAGCGGATGCCATTCAAAGCATTCTTTGCAGCCTCTGCTTCTGAGCGACT
GTCAAAACTGACAAAACCTACAGGCTGTTTAGATGTGAGCTTTATAAGAGAACCCTCATAGCCCTTAAAT
GGTCTGAAAAGCAGATAGAGCTCCCGAGGTTTGATATCCAGAGGAAGGCCACTGACAAATAGGGTCCGGA
CCTCCTCCTCCATGGGTCGACGGAGCTCGAATTCGGATCCGCGACCCATTTGCTGTCCACCAGTCATGCT
AGCCATATGTATATCTCCTTCTTAAAGTTAAACAAAATTATTTCTAGAGGGAAACCGTTGTGGTCTCCCT
ATAGTGAGTCGTATTAATTTCGCGGGATCGAGATCTCGGGCAGCGTTGGGTCCTGGCCACGGGTGCGCAT
GATCGTGCTCCTGTCGTTGAGGACCCGGCTAGGCTGGCGGGGTTGCCTTACTGGTTAGCAGAATGAATCA
CCGATACGCGAGCGAACGTGAAGCGACTGCTGCTGCAAAACGTCTGCGACCTGAGCAACAACATGAATGG
TCTTCGGTTTCCGTGTTTCGTAAAGTCTGGAAACGCGGAAGTCAGCGCCCTGCACCATTATGTTCCGGAT
CTGCATCGCAGGATGCTGCTGGCTACCCTGTGGAACACCTACATCTGTATTAACGAAGCGCTGGCATTGA
CCCTGAGTGATTTTTCTCTGGTCCCGCCGCATCCATACCGCCAGTTGTTTACCCTCA
