>Addgene plasmid #65733 | pet23a_RBPMS_20_101 | addgene partial sequence | sequence record 118444 | T7 5'-TAATACGACTCACTATAGGG-3'
ATATGGCTAGCATGACTGGTGGACAGCAAATGGGTCGCGGATCCGAATTCGAGCTCCGTCGACCCATGGA
GGAGGAGGTCCGGACCCTATTTGTCAGTGGCCTTCCTCTGGATATCAAACCTCGGGAGCTCTATCTGCTT
TTCAGACCATTTAAGGGCTATGAGGGTTCTCTTATAAAGCTCACATCTAAACAGCCTGTAGGTTTTGTCA
GTTTTGACAGTCGCTCAGAAGCAGAGGCTGCAAAGAATGCTTTGAATGGCATCCGCTTCGATCCTGAAAT
TCCGCAAACACTACGACTAGAGTTTGCTAAGGCGGCCGCACTCGAGCACCACCACCACCACCACTGAGAT
CCGGCTGCTAACAAAGCCCGAAAGGAAGCTGAGTTGGCTGCTGCCACCGCTGAGCAATAACTAGCATAAC
CCCTTGGGGCCTCTAAACGGGTCTTGAGGGGTTTTTTGCTGAAAGGAGGAACTATATCCGGATTGGCGAA
TGGG
[117 nt withheld, positions 495-611]
